>Addgene plasmid #207219 | pFUW-TetO-IRF9 | addgene full sequence | sequence record 415033 | Addgene NGS Result
CGATGTACGGGCCAGATATACGCGTTGACATTGATTATTGACTAGTTATTAATAGTAATCAATTACGGGG
TCATTAGTTCATAGCCCATATATGGAGTTCCGCGTTACATAACTTACGGTAAATGGCCCGCCTGGCTGAC
CGCCCAACGACCCCCGCCCATTGACGTCAATAATGACGTATGTTCCCATAGTAACGCCAATAGGGACTTT
CCATTGACGTCAATGGGTGGAGTATTTACGGTAAACTGCCCACTTGGCAGTACATCAAGTGTATCATATG
CCAAGTACGCCCCCTATTGACGTCAATGACGGTAAATGGCCCGCCTGGCATTATGCCCAGTACATGACCT
TATGGGACTTTCCTACTTGGCAGTACATCTACGTATTAGTCATCGCTATTACCATGGTGATGCGGTTTTG
GCAGTACATCAATGGGCGTGGATAGCGGTTTGACTCACGGGGATTTCCAAGTCTCCACCCCATTGACGTC
AATGGGAGTTTGTTTTGGCACCAAAATCAACGGGACTTTCCAAAATGTCGTAACAACTCCGCCCCATTGA
CGCAAATGGGCGGTAGGCGTGTACGGTGGGAGGTCTATATAAGCAGCGCGTTTTGCCTGTACTGGGTCTC
TCTGGTTAGACCAGATCTGAGCCTGGGAGCTCTCTGGCTAACTAGGGAACCCACTGCTTAAGCCTCAATA
AAGCTTGCCTTGAGTGCTTCAAGTAGTGTGTGCCCGTCTGTTGTGTGACTCTGGTAACTAGAGATCCCTC
AGACCCTTTTAGTCAGTGTGGAAAATCTCTAGCAGTGGCGCCCGAACAGGGACTTGAAAGCGAAAGGGAA
ACCAGAGGAGCTCTCTCGACGCAGGACTCGGCTTGCTGAAGCGCGCACGGCAAGAGGCGAGGGGCGGCGA
CTGGTGAGTACGCCAAAAATTTTGACTAGCGGAGGCTAGAAGGAGAGAGATGGGTGCGAGAGCGTCAGTA
TTAAGCGGGGGAGAATTAGATCGCGATGGGAAAAAATTCGGTTAAGGCCAGGGGGAAAGAAAAAATATAA
ATTAAAACATATAGTATGGGCAAGCAGGGAGCTAGAACGATTCGCAGTTAATCCTGGCCTGTTAGAAACA
TCAGAAGGCTGTAGACAAATACTGGGACAGCTACAACCATCCCTTCAGACAGGATCAGAAGAACTTAGAT
CATTATATAATACAGTAGCAACCCTCTATTGTGTGCATCAAAGGATAGAGATAAAAGACACCAAGGAAGC
TTTAGACAAGATAGAGGAAGAGCAAAACAAAAGTAAGACCACCGCACAGCAAGCGGCCGCTGATCTTCAG
ACCTGGAGGAGGAGATATGAGGGACAATTGGAGAAGTGAATTATATAAATATAAAGTAGTAAAAATTGAA
CCATTAGGAGTAGCACCCACCAAGGCAAAGAGAAGAGTGGTGCAGAGAGAAAAAAGAGCAGTGGGAATAG
GAGCTTTGTTCCTTGGGTTCTTGGGAGCAGCAGGAAGCACTATGGGCGCAGCGTCAATGACGCTGACGGT
ACAGGCCAGACAATTATTGTCTGGTATAGTGCAGCAGCAGAACAATTTGCTGAGGGCTATTGAGGCGCAA
CAGCATCTGTTGCAACTCACAGTCTGGGGCATCAAGCAGCTCCAGGCAAGAATCCTGGCTGTGGAAAGAT
ACCTAAAGGATCAACAGCTCCTGGGGATTTGGGGTTGCTCTGGAAAACTCATTTGCACCACTGCTGTGCC
TTGGAATGCTAGTTGGAGTAATAAATCTCTGGAACAGATTTGGAATCACACGACCTGGATGGAGTGGGAC
AGAGAAATTAACAATTACACAAGCTTAATACACTCCTTAATTGAAGAATCGCAAAACCAGCAAGAAAAGA
ATGAACAAGAATTATTGGAATTAGATAAATGGGCAAGTTTGTGGAATTGGTTTAACATAACAAATTGGCT
GTGGTATATAAAATTATTCATAATGATAGTAGGAGGCTTGGTAGGTTTAAGAATAGTTTTTGCTGTACTT
TCTATAGTGAATAGAGTTAGGCAGGGATATTCACCATTATCGTTTCAGACCCACCTCCCAACCCCGAGGG
GACCCGACAGGCCCGAAGGAATAGAAGAAGAAGGTGGAGAGAGAGACAGAGACAGATCCATTCGATTAGT
GAACGGATCGGCACTGCGTGCGCCAATTCTGCAGACAAATGGCAGTATTCATCCACAATTTTAAAAGAAA
AGGGGGGATTGGGGGGTACAGTGCAGGGGAAAGAATAGTAGACATAATAGCAACAGACATACAAACTAAA
GAATTACAAAAACAAATTACAAAAATTCAAAATTTTCGGGTTTATTACAGGGACAGCAGAGATCCAGTTT
GGTTAGATCTCGAGTTTACCACTCCCTATCAGTGATAGAGAAAAGTGAAAGTCGAGTTTACCACTCCCTA
TCAGTGATAGAGAAAAGTGAAAGTCGAGTTTACCACTCCCTATCAGTGATAGAGAAAAGTGAAAGTCGAG
TTTACCACTCCCTATCAGTGATAGAGAAAAGTGAAAGTCGAGTTTACCACTCCCTATCAGTGATAGAGAA
AAGTGAAAGTCGAGTTTACCACTCCCTATCAGTGATAGAGAAAAGTGAAAGTCGAGTTTACCACTCCCTA
TCAGTGATAGAGAAAAGTGAAAGTCGAGCTCGGTACCCGGGTCGAGGTAGGCGTGTACGGTGGGAGGCCT
ATATAAGCAGAGCTCGTTTAGTGAACCGTCAGATCGCCTGGAGACGCCATCCACGCTGTTTTGACCTCCA
TAGAAGACACCGGGACCGATCCAGCCTCCGCGGCCCCGAATTCACCGGTTCTAGAATGGCATCAGGCAGG
GCACGCTGCACCCGAAAACTCCGGAACTGGGTGGTGGAGCAAGTGGAGAGTGGGCAGTTTCCCGGAGTGT
GCTGGGATGATACAGCTAAGACCATGTTCCGGATTCCCTGGAAACATGCAGGCAAGCAGGACTTCCGGGA
GGACCAGGATGCTGCCTTCTTCAAGGCCTGGGCAATATTTAAGGGAAAGTATAAGGAGGGGGACACAGGA
GGTCCAGCTGTCTGGAAGACTCGCCTGCGCTGTGCACTCAACAAGAGTTCTGAATTTAAGGAGGTTCCTG
AGAGGGGCCGCATGGATGTTGCTGAGCCCTACAAGGTGTATCAGTTGCTGCCACCAGGAATCGTCTCTGG
CCAGCCAGGGACTCAGAAAGTACCATCAAAGCGACAGCACAGTTCTGTGTCCTCTGAGAGGAAGGAGGAA
GAGGATGCCATGCAGAACTGCACACTCAGTCCCTCTGTGCTCCAGGACTCCCTCAATAATGAGGAGGAGG
GGGCCAGTGGGGGAGCAGTCCATTCAGACATTGGGAGCAGCAGCAGCAGCAGCAGCCCTGAGCCACAGGA
AGTTACAGACACAACTGAGGCCCCCTTTCAAGGGGATCAGAGGTCCCTGGAGTTTCTGCTTCCTCCAGAG
CCAGACTACTCACTGCTGCTCACCTTCATCTACAACGGGCGCGTGGTGGGCGAGGCCCAGGTGCAAAGCC
TGGATTGCCGCCTTGTGGCTGAGCCCTCAGGCTCTGAGAGCAGCATGGAGCAGGTGCTGTTCCCCAAGCC
TGGCCCACTGGAGCCCACGCAGCGCCTGCTGAGCCAGCTTGAGAGGGGCATCCTAGTGGCCAGCAACCCC
CGAGGCCTCTTCGTGCAGCGCCTTTGCCCCATCCCCATCTCCTGGAATGCACCCCAGGCTCCACCTGGGC
CAGGCCCGCATCTGCTGCCCAGCAACGAGTGCGTGGAGCTCTTCAGAACCGCCTACTTCTGCAGAGACTT
GGTCAGGTACTTTCAGGGCCTGGGCCCCCCACCGAAGTTCCAGGTAACACTGAATTTCTGGGAAGAGAGC
CATGGCTCCAGCCATACTCCACAGAATCTTATCACAGTGAAGATGGAGCAGGCCTTTGCCCGATACTTGC
TGGAGCAGACTCCAGAGCAGCAGGCAGCCATTCTGTCCCTGGTGTAGTTCGAAGATATCAAGCTTATCGA
TAATCAACCTCTGGATTACAAAATTTGTGAAAGATTGACTGGTATTCTTAACTATGTTGCTCCTTTTACG
CTATGTGGATACGCTGCTTTAATGCCTTTGTATCATGCTATTGCTTCCCGTATGGCTTTCATTTTCTCCT
CCTTGTATAAATCCTGGTTGCTGTCTCTTTATGAGGAGTTGTGGCCCGTTGTCAGGCAACGTGGCGTGGT
GTGCACTGTGTTTGCTGACGCAACCCCCACTGGTTGGGGCATTGCCACCACCTGTCAGCTCCTTTCCGGG
ACTTTCGCTTTCCCCCTCCCTATTGCCACGGCGGAACTCATCGCCGCCTGCCTTGCCCGCTGCTGGACAG
GGGCTCGGCTGTTGGGCACTGACAATTCCGTGGTGTTGTCGGGGAAATCATCGTCCTTTCCTTGGCTGCT
CGCCTGTGTTGCCACCTGGATTCTGCGCGGGACGTCCTTCTGCTACGTCCCTTCGGCCCTCAATCCAGCG
GACCTTCCTTCCCGCGGCCTGCTGCCGGCTCTGCGGCCTCTTCCGCGTCTTCGCCTTCGCCCTCAGACGA
GTCGGATCTCCCTTTGGGCCGCCTCCCCGCATCGATACCGTCGACCTCGAGACCTAGAAAAACATGGAGC
AATCACAAGTAGCAATACAGCAGCTACCAATGCTGATTGTGCCTGGCTAGAAGCACAAGAGGAGGAGGAG
GTGGGTTTTCCAGTCACACCTCAGGTACCTTTAAGACCAATGACTTACAAGGCAGCTGTAGATCTTAGCC
ACTTTTTAAAAGAAAAGGGGGGACTGGAAGGGCTAATTCACTCCCAACGAAGACAAGATATCCTTGATCT
GTGGATCTACCACACACAAGGCTACTTCCCTGATTGGCAGAACTACACACCAGGGCCAGGGATCAGATAT
CCACTGACCTTTGGATGGTGCTACAAGCTAGTACCAGTTGAGCAAGAGAAGGTAGAAGAAGCCAATGAAG
GAGAGAACACCCGCTTGTTACACCCTGTGAGCCTGCATGGGATGGATGACCCGGAGAGAGAAGTATTAGA
GTGGAGGTTTGACAGCCGCCTAGCATTTCATCACATGGCCCGAGAGCTGCATCCGGACTGTACTGGGTCT
CTCTGGTTAGACCAGATCTGAGCCTGGGAGCTCTCTGGCTAACTAGGGAACCCACTGCTTAAGCCTCAAT
AAAGCTTGCCTTGAGTGCTTCAAGTAGTGTGTGCCCGTCTGTTGTGTGACTCTGGTAACTAGAGATCCCT
CAGACCCTTTTAGTCAGTGTGGAAAATCTCTAGCAGGGCCCGTTTAAACCCGCTGATCAGCCTCGACTGT
GCCTTCTAGTTGCCAGCCATCTGTTGTTTGCCCCTCCCCCGTGCCTTCCTTGACCCTGGAAGGTGCCACT
CCCACTGTCCTTTCCTAATAAAATGAGGAAATTGCATCGCATTGTCTGAGTAGGTGTCATTCTATTCTGG
GGGGTGGGGTGGGGCAGGACAGCAAGGGGGAGGATTGGGAAGACAATAGCAGGCATGCTGGGGATGCGGT
GGGCTCTATGGCTTCTGAGGCGGAAAGAACCAGCTGGGGCTCTAGGGGGTATCCCC
[124 nt withheld, positions 5657-5780]
C
[91 nt withheld, positions 5782-5872]
A
[49 nt withheld, positions 5874-5922]
CCTTTGACGTTGGAGTCCACGTTCTTT
[37 nt withheld, positions 5950-5986]
ACCCTATCTCGGTCTATTCTTTTGATTTATAAGGGATTTTGCCGATTTCGGCCTATTGGTTAAAAAATGA
GCTGATTTAACAAAAATTTAACGCGAATTAATTCTGTGGAATGTGTGTCAGTTAGGGTGTGGAAAGTCCC
CAGGCTCCCCAGCAGGCAGAAGTATGCAAAGCATGCATCTCAATTAGTCAGCAACCAGGTGTGGAAAGTC
CCCAGGCTCCCCAGCAGGCAGAAGTATGCAAAGCATGCATCTCAATTAGTCAGCAACCATAGTCCCGCCC
CTAACTCCGCCCATCCCGCCCCTAACTCCGCCCAGTTCCGCCCATTCTCCGCCCCATGGCTGACTAATTT
TTTTTATTTATGCAGAGGCCGAGGCCGCCTCTGCCTCTGAGCTATTCCAGAAGTAGTGAGGAGGCTTTTT
TGGAGGCCTAGGCTTTTGCAAAAAGCTCCCGGGAGCTTGTATATCCATTTTCGGATCTGATCAGCACGTG
TTGACAATTAATCATCGGCATAGTATATCGGCATAGTATAATACGACAAGGTGAGGAACTAAACCATGGC
CAAGTTGACCAGTGCCGTTCCGGTGCTCACCGCGCGCGACGTCGCCGGAGCGGTCGAGTTCTGGACCGAC
CGGCTCGGGTTCTCCCGGGACTTCGTGGAGGACGACTTCGCCGGTGTGGTCCGGGACGACGTGACCCTGT
TCATCAGCGCGGTCCAGGACCAGGTGGTGCCGGACAACACCCTGGCCTGGGTGTGGGTGCGCGGCCTGGA
CGAGCTGTACGCCGAGTGGTCGGAGGTCGTGTCCACGAACTTCCGGGACGCCTCCGGGCCGGCCATGACC
GAGATCGGCGAGCAGCCGTGGGGGCGGGAGTTCGCCCTGCGCGACCCGGCCGGCAACTGCGTGCACTTCG
TGGCCGAGGAGCAGGACTGACACGTGCTACGAGATTTCGATTCCACCGCCGCCTTCTATGAAAGGTTGGG
CTTCGGAATCGTTTTCCGGGACGCCGGCTGGATGATCCTCCAGCGCGGGGATCTCATGCTGGAGTTCTTC
GCCCACCCCAACTTGTTTATTGCAGCTTATAATGGTTACAAATAAAGCAATAGCATCACAAATTTCACAA
ATAAAGCATTTTTTTCACTGCATTCTAGTTGTGGTTTGTCCAAACTCATCAATGTATCTTATCATGTCTG
TATACCGTCGACCTCTAGCTAGAGCTTGGCGTAATCATGGTCATAGCTGTTTCCTGTGTGAAATTGTTAT
CCGCTCACAATTCCACACAACATACGAGCCGGAAGCATAAAGTGTAAAGCCTGGGGTGCCTAATGAGTGA
GCTAACTCACATTAATTGCGTTGCGCTCACTGCCCGCTTTCCAGTCGGGAAACCTGTCGTGCCAGCTGCA
TTAATGAATCGGCCAACGCGCGGGGAGAGGCGGTTTGCGTATTGGGCGCTCTTCCGCTTCCTCGCTCACT
GACTCGCTGCGCTCGGTCGTTCGGCTGCGGCGAGCGGTATCAGCTCACTCAAAGGCGGTAATACGGTTAT
CCACAGAATCAGGGGATAACGCAGGAAAGAACATGTGAGCAAAAGGCCAGCAAAAGGCCAGGAACCGTAA
AAAGGCCGCGTTGCTGGCGTTTTTCCATAGGCTCCGCCCCCCTGACGAGCATCACAAAAATCGACGCTCA
AGTCAGAGGTGGCGAAACCCGACAGGACTATAAAGATACCAGGCGTTTCCCCCTGGAAGCTCCCTCGTGC
GCTCTCCTGTTCCGACCCTGCCGCTTACCGGATACCTGTCCGCCTTTCTCCCTTCGGGAAGCGTGGCGCT
TTCTCATAGCTCACGCTGTAGGTATCTCAGTTCGGTGTAGGTCGTTCGCTCCAAGCTGGGCTGTGTGCAC
GAACCCCCCGTTCAGCCCGACCGCTGCGCCTTATCCGGTAACTATCGTCTTGAGTCCAACCCGGTAAGAC
ACGACTTATCGCCACTGGCAGCAGCCACTGGTAACAGGATTAGCAGAGCGAGGTATGTAGGCGGTGCTAC
AGAGTTCTTGAAGTGGTGGCCTAACTACGGCTACACTAGAAGAACAGTATTTGGTATCTGCGCTCTGCTG
AAGCCAGTTACCTTCGGAAAAAGAGTTGGTAGCTCTTGATCCGGCAAACAAACCACCGCTGGTAGCGGTG
GTTTTTTTGTTTGCAAGCAGCAGATTACGCGCAGAAAAAAAGGATCTCAAGAAGATCCTTTGATCTTTTC
TACGGGGTCTGACGCTCAGTGGAACGAAAACTCACGTTAAGGGATTTTGGTCATGAGATTATCAAAAAGG
ATCTTCACCTAGATCCTTTTAAATTAAAAATGAAGTTTTAAATCAATCTAAAGTATATATGAGTAAACTT
GGTCTGACAGTTACCAATGCTTAATCAGTGAGGCACCTATCTCAGCGATCTGTCTATTTCGTTCATCCAT
AGTTGCCTGACTCCCCGTCGTGTAGATAACTACGATACGGGAGGGCTTACCATCTGGCCCCAGTGCTGCA
ATGATACCGCGAGACCCACGCTCACCGGCTCCAGATTTATCAGCAATAAACCAGCCAGCCGGAAGGGCCG
AGCGCAGAAGTGGTCCTGCAACTTTATCCGCCTCCATCCAGTCTATTAATTGTTGCCGGGAAGCTAGAGT
AAGTAGTTCGCCAGTTAATAGTTTGCGCAACGTTGTTGCCATTGCTACAGGCATCGTGGTGTCACGCTCG
TCGTTTGGTATGGCTTCATTCAGCTCCGGTTCCCAACGATCAAGGCGAGTTACATGATCCCCCATGTTGT
GCAAAAAAGCGGTTAGCTCCTTCGGTCCTCCGATCGTTGTCAGAAGTAAGTTGGCCGCAGTGTTATCACT
CATGGTTATGGCAGCACTGCATAATTCTCTTACTGTCATGCCATCCGTAAGATGCTTTTCTGTGACTGGT
GAGTACTCAACCAAGTCATTCTGAGAATAGTGTATGCGGCGACCGAGTTGCTCTTGCCCGGCGTCAATAC
GGGATAATACCGCGCCACATAGCAGAACTTTAAAAGTGCTCATCATTGGAAAACGTTCTTCGGGGCGAAA
ACTCTCAAGGATCTTACCGCTGTTGAGATCCAGTTCGATGTAACCCACTCGTGCACCCAACTGATCTTCA
GCATCTTTTACTTTCACCAGCGTTTCTGGGTGAGCAAAAACAGGAAGGCAAAATGCCGCAAAAAAGGGAA
TAAGGGCGACACGGAAATGTTGAATACTCATACTCTTCCTTTTTCAATATTATTGAAGCATTTATCAGGG
TTATTGTCTCATGAGCGGATACATATTTGAATGTATTTAGAAAAATAAACAAATAGGGGTTCCGCGCACA
TTTCCCCGAAAAGTGCCACCTGACGTCGACGGATCGGGAGATCTCCCGATCCCCTATGGTGCACTCTCAG
TACAATCTGCTCTGATGCCGCATAGTTAAGCCAGTATCTGCTCCCTGCTTGTGTGTTGGAGGTCGCTGAG
TAGTGCGCGAGCAAAATTTAAGCTACAACAAGGCAAGGCTTGACCGACAATTGCATGAAGAATCTGCTTA
GGGTTAGGCGTTTTGCGCTGCTTCG
Features (pLannotate 1.2.2; 32 found; start..end, strand, type, name):
     27..406     +  enhancer       CMV enhancer: human cytomegalovirus immediate early enhancer
    407..606     +  promoter       CMV promoter: human cytomegalovirus (CMV) immediate early promoter
    624..804     +  LTR            5' LTR (truncated): truncated 5' long terminal repeat (LTR) from HIV-1
    851..976     +  misc_feature   HIV-1 Ψ: packaging signal of human immunodeficiency virus type 1
    960..1323    +  CDS            HIV-1 gag (fragment): gag protein from human immunodeficiency virus 1; gag
   1469..1702    +  misc_feature   RRE: The Rev response element (RRE) of HIV-1 allows for Rev-dependent mRNA export from the nucleus to the cytoplasm.
   2079..2179    +  CDS            Rev (fragment): human immunodeficiency virus 1 (HIV-1) Rev protein; rev; enhances nuclear export of unspliced and incompletely spliced viral mRNAs
   2229..2346    +  misc_feature   cPPT/CTS: central polypurine tract and central termination sequence of HIV-1
   2403..2673    +  protein_bind   tetracycline response element: contains seven copies of the tetracycline operator tetO tetracycline repressor TetR
   2684..2701    +  misc_feature   MCS (fragment): pUC18/19 multiple cloning site
   2706..2744    +  promoter       minimal CMV promoter: human cytomegalovirus (CMV) immediate early promoter
   2856..4034    +  CDS            IRF9: IRF9_HUMAN - Also known as ISGF3G. Experimental evidence at protein level: Swiss-Prot protein existence level 1. Transcription factor that plays an essential role in anti- viral immunity. It mediates signaling by type I IFNs (IFN-alpha and IFN-beta). Following type I IFN binding to cell surface receptors, Jak kinases (TYK2 and JAK1) are activated, leading to tyrosine phosphorylation of STAT1 and STAT2. IRF9/ISGF3G associates with the phosphorylated STAT1:STAT2 dimer to form a complex termed ISGF3 transcription factor, that enters the nucleus. ISGF3 binds to the IFN stimulated response element
   4044..4062    +  misc_feature   MCS (fragment): pBluescript multiple cloning site
   4062..4650    +  misc_feature   WPRE: woodchuck hepatitis virus posttranscriptional regulatory element
   4587..5168    +  CDS            nef (fragment): NEF_HV1H2 - Experimental evidence at protein level: Swiss-Prot protein existence level 1. Extracellular Nef protein targets CD4(+) T-lymphocytes for apoptosis by interacting with CXCR4 surface receptors. From Human immunodeficiency virus type 1 group M subtype B (isolate HXB2) (HIV-1).
   5175..5355    +  LTR            5' LTR (truncated): truncated 5' long terminal repeat (LTR) from HIV-1
   5387..5611    +  polyA_signal   bGH poly(A) signal: bovine growth hormone polyadenylation signal
   5615..5636    +  promoter       SV40 promoter (fragment): SV40 enhancer and early promoter
   5657..6085    +  rep_origin     f1 ori (sequence partly withheld): f1 bacteriophage origin of replication; arrow indicates direction of (+) strand synthesis
   6099..6428    +  promoter       SV40 promoter: SV40 enhancer and early promoter
   6476..6523    +  promoter       EM7 promoter: synthetic bacterial promoter&nbsp
   6542..6916    +  CDS            BleoR: antibiotic-binding protein; Sh ble from Streptoalloteichus hindustanus; confers resistance to bleomycin, phleomycin, and Zeocin™
   6926..7051    +  CDS            ble (fragment): BLE_KLEPN - Experimental evidence at protein level: Swiss-Prot protein existence level 1. Binding protein with a strong affinity to the bleomycin family of antibiotics. Binds to CL990; an antimitotic-antibiotic compound. From Klebsiella pneumoniae.
   7046..7167    +  polyA_signal   SV40 poly(A) signal: SV40 polyadenylation signal
   7240..7256    -  protein_bind   lac operator: The lac repressor binds to the lac operator to inhibit transcription in E. coli. This inhibition can be relieved by adding lactose or isopropyl-β-D-thiogalactopyranoside (IPTG). lac repressor encoded by lacI
   7264..7294    -  promoter       lac promoter: promoter for the E. coli lac operon
   7309..7330    -  protein_bind   CAP binding site: CAP binding activates transcription in the presence of cAMP. E. coli catabolite activator protein
   7343..7435    -  CDS            lacI (fragment): lac repressor; lacI; The lac repressor binds to the lac operator to inhibit transcription in E. coli. This inhibition can be relieved by adding lactose or isopropyl-β-D-thiogalactopyranoside (IPTG).
   7618..8206    -  rep_origin     ori: high-copy-number ColE1/pMB1/pBR322/pUC origin of replication
   8377..9237    -  CDS            AmpR: β-lactamase; bla; confers resistance to ampicillin, carbenicillin, and related antibiotics
   9238..9342    -  promoter       AmpR promoter: bla
   9401..9453    -  misc_feature   bom (fragment): basis of mobility region from pBR322
