[The description below was written by a language model from this plasmid's Addgene catalogue record and pLannotate feature annotations shown in this document.]
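Description:
pFUW-TetO-IRF9 is a lentiviral transfer plasmid for doxycycline-inducible expression of human IRF9 in mammalian cells, built on the pFUW-TetO backbone. It is propagated in E. coli through a high-copy ColE1/pUC-type origin with ampicillin selection (AmpR), and also carries an f1 origin. Outside the viral genome, an SV40/EM7-driven BleoR cassette with an SV40 poly(A) signal is annotated. It could confer Zeocin resistance in bacteria or in transfected cells, but it would not be packaged into virus.

The viral portion begins with a CMV enhancer/promoter fused to a truncated HIV-1 5′ LTR, an arrangement that drives genomic RNA transcription in packaging cells. This is followed by the Ψ packaging signal with a gag fragment, the RRE for Rev-dependent nuclear export, and the cPPT/CTS. The expression cassette consists of a tetracycline response element with seven tetO copies joined to a minimal CMV promoter, which is presumably what the catalogue's "CMV" promoter entry refers to. It controls the roughly 1.2 kb IRF9 coding sequence, cloned between XbaI and BstBI sites. A WPRE downstream enhances transcript expression, followed by a truncated 3′ LTR and a bGH poly(A) signal. No epitope tag or reporter is annotated.

The plasmid encodes no transactivator, so induction requires a Tet-On activator such as rtTA supplied separately. IRF9 is the interferon regulatory factor that joins phosphorylated STAT1:STAT2 to form the ISGF3 complex in type I interferon signalling. The associated publication indicates use in transcription factor screening related to dendritic cell subset identity.
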