Addgene plasmid #207219: pFUW-TetO-IRF9
Purpose: doxycycline-inducible expression of Human IRF9 in mammalian cells
Depositing lab: Filipe Pereira. Depositing organization: Center for Neuroscience and Cell Biology, University of Coimbra. Publication: Anchored screening identifies transcription factor blueprints underlying dendritic cell diversity and subset-specific anti-tumor immunity. Henriques-Oliveira L, Altman AR, Kurochkin I, Ascic E, Halitzki E, Matei A, Pértiga-Cabral D, Ulmert I, Holst S, Nair MS, Cunha PP, Park S, Vergani S, Kharas MG, Yuan J, Lahl K, Rosa FF, Pires CF, Pereira C-F. Immunity. 58, 1-20. October 2025. 10.1016/j.immuni.2025.08.001.
Backbone
  Vector backbone: pFUW-TetO
  Vector type: Mammalian Expression, Lentiviral
Growth in bacteria
  Bacterial resistance: Ampicillin, 100 μg/mL
  Growth temperature: 37°C
  Growth strain: NEB Stable
  Copy number: High Copy
Gene/Insert
  Gene/Insert name: pFUW-TetO-IRF9
  Species: H. sapiens (human)
  Insert size (bp): 1182
  GenBank ID: NM_006084.4
  Promoter: CMV
  Entrez Gene: IRF9 (a.k.a. IRF-9, ISGF3, ISGF3G, p48)
  Cloning method: Restriction Enzyme; 5′ cloning site XbaI (unknown if destroyed); 3′ cloning site BstBI (unknown if destroyed)
  Sequencing primers: 5′ TCCACGCTGTTTTGACCTCC
Terms and licenses: Academic/Nonprofit Terms; Industry Terms: Not Available to Industry
How to cite: pFUW-TetO-IRF9 was a gift from Filipe Pereira (Addgene plasmid # 207219 ; http://n2t.net/addgene:207219 ; RRID:Addgene_207219)
